Addgene plasmid #48051: pICH75322
Purpose: (Empty Backbone)
Depositing lab: Sylvestre Marillonnet. Depositing organization: Leibniz Institute of Plant Biochemistry (IPB). Publication: A modular cloning system for standardized assembly of multigene constructs. Weber E, Engler C, Gruetzner R, Werner S, Marillonnet S. PLoS One. 2011 Feb 18;6(2):e16765. doi: 10.1371/journal.pone.0016765. PubMed 21364738.
Backbone
  Vector backbone: derived from pPZP200 and pUC19
  Backbone manufacturer: self-made
  Backbone size (bp): 4887
  Vector type: Unspecified
  Selectable markers: LacZ alpha
Growth in bacteria
  Bacterial resistance: Kanamycin, 50 μg/mL
  Growth temperature: 37°C
  Growth strain: DH10B
  Copy number: High Copy
Gene/Insert
  Gene/Insert name: None
Terms and licenses: Academic/Nonprofit Terms; Industry Terms: Not Available to Industry
Depositor comments: level P cloning vector, replicates in E.coli and Agrobacterium, binary vector for Agrobacterium T-DNA delivery to plant cells
How to cite: pICH75322 was a gift from Sylvestre Marillonnet (Addgene plasmid # 48051 ; http://n2t.net/addgene:48051 ; RRID:Addgene_48051)
