[The description below was written by a language model from this plasmid's Addgene catalogue record and pLannotate feature annotations shown in this document.]
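Description:
pICH75322 is an empty level P cloning vector from a modular cloning (MoClo) system for standardized assembly of multigene constructs. It is a self-made binary backbone derived from pPZP200 and pUC19, and the depositor describes it as replicating in both E. coli and Agrobacterium and serving for Agrobacterium-mediated T-DNA delivery to plant cells. The feature table is consistent with this dual-host design. A high-copy ColE1/pUC-type origin supports propagation in E. coli, while the pVS1 replicon (oriV, a RepA replication protein annotated as a fragment, and the StaA stability protein) provides maintenance in Agrobacterium. Selection in bacteria is by kanamycin, conferred by an aphA aminoglycoside phosphotransferase gene driven by the bla (AmpR) promoter. A short incP oriV fragment and a partial pBR322 bom region are also annotated, apparently as remnants of the parent plasmids.

The T-DNA is delimited by nopaline C58-type left and right border repeats. Reading around the circular map from the left border to the right border, it contains only a lacZα cassette: a CAP binding site, lac promoter and lac operator followed by a pUC18/19 multiple cloning site and a LacZα fragment. No insert, plant promoter or plant selectable marker is recorded. The lacZα cassette is listed as the selectable marker, and it presumably acts as a blue/white screening placeholder that is displaced when assembled multigene units are cloned in. The record does not annotate the specific restriction sites or fusion overhangs used for assembly. The catalogue gives a backbone size of 4887 bp, whereas the deposited full sequence is 5,482 nt, a difference that may correspond to the lacZα region.
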