Features (pLannotate 1.2.2; 16 found; start..end, strand, type, name):
     22..46      +  misc_feature   RB T-DNA repeat: right border repeat from nopaline C58 T-DNA
    169..756     -  rep_origin     ori: high-copy-number ColE1/pMB1/pBR322/pUC origin of replication
    931..1722    -  CDS            aphA: KKA3_ENTFL - Experimental evidence at protein level: Swiss-Prot protein existence level 1. Resistance to kanamycin and structurally-related aminoglycosides, including amikacin. From Enterococcus faecalis (Streptococcus faecalis).
   1723..1827    -  promoter       AmpR promoter: bla
   1844..1904    -  rep_origin     oriV (fragment): incP origin of replication
   2110..2304    -  rep_origin     pVS1 oriV: origin of replication for the Pseudomonas plasmid pVS1 (Heeb et al., 2000)
   2370..3438    -  CDS            pVS1 RepA (fragment): replication protein from the Pseudomonas plasmid pVS1 (Heeb et al., 2000)
   3871..4500    -  CDS            pVS1 StaA: stability protein from the Pseudomonas plasmid pVS1 (Heeb et al., 2000)
   4764..4788    +  misc_feature   LB T-DNA repeat: left border repeat from nopaline C58 T-DNA
   4889..4931    +  CDS            lacI (fragment): lac repressor; lacI; The lac repressor binds to the lac operator to inhibit transcription in E. coli. This inhibition can be relieved by adding lactose or isopropyl-β-D-thiogalactopyranoside (IPTG).
   4944..4965    +  protein_bind   CAP binding site: CAP binding activates transcription in the presence of cAMP. E. coli catabolite activator protein
   4980..5010    +  promoter       lac promoter: promoter for the E. coli lac operon
   5018..5034    +  protein_bind   lac operator: The lac repressor binds to the lac operator to inhibit transcription in E. coli. This inhibition can be relieved by adding lactose or isopropyl-β-D-thiogalactopyranoside (IPTG). lac repressor encoded by lacI
   5071..5127    -  misc_feature   MCS: pUC18/19 multiple cloning site
   5124..5281    +  CDS            lacZα (fragment): LacZα fragment of β-galactosidase; lacZ fragment
   5287..5386    -  misc_feature   bom (fragment): basis of mobility region from pBR322
>Addgene plasmid #48051 | pICH75322 | depositor full sequence | sequence record 69051 | Full Sequence
GTGGTTTAAACTATCAGTGTTTGACAGGATATATTGGCGGGTAAACCTAAGAGAAAAGAGCGTTTATTAG
AATAATCGGATATTTAAAAGGGCGTGAAAAGGTTTATCCGTTCGTCCATTTGTATGTGCCAACCACAGGA
ACCGTAAAAAGGCCGCGTTGCTGGCGTTTTTCCATAGGCTCCGCCCCCCTGACGAGCATCACAAAAATCG
ACGCTCAAGTCAGAGGTGGCGAAACCCGACAGGACTATAAAGATACCAGGCGTTTCCCCCTGGAAGCTCC
CTCGTGCGCTCTCCTGTTCCGACCCTGCCGCTTACCGGATACCTGTCCGCCTTTCTCCCTTCGGGAAGCG
TGGCGCTTTCTCATAGCTCACGCTGTAGGTATCTCAGTTCGGTGTAGGTCGTTCGCTCCAAGCTGGGCTG
TGTGCACGAACCCCCCGTTCAGCCCGACCGCTGCGCCTTATCCGGTAACTATCGTCTTGAGTCCAACCCG
GTAAGACACGACTTATCGCCACTGGCAGCAGCCACTGGTAACAGGATTAGCAGAGCGAGGTATGTAGGCG
GTGCTACAGAGTTCTTGAAGTGGTGGCCTAACTACGGCTACACTAGAAGGACAGTATTTGGTATCTGCGC
TCTGCTGAAGCCAGTTACCTTCGGAAAAAGAGTTGGTAGCTCTTGATCCGGCAAACAAACCACCGCTGGT
AGCGGTGGTTTTTTTGTTTGCAAGCAGCAGATTACGCGCAGAAAAAAAGGATCTCAGGAAGATCCTTTGA
TCTTTTCTACGGGGTCTGACGCTCAGTGGAACGAAAACTCACGTTAAGGGATTTTGGTCATGAGATTATC
AAAAAGGATCTTCACCTAGATCCTTTTAAATTAAAAATGAAGTTTTAAATCAATCTAAAGTATATATGAG
TAAACTTGGTCTGACAGCTAAAACAATTCATCCAGTAAAATATAATATTTTATTTTCTCCCAATCAGGCT
TGATCCCCAGTAAGTCAAAAAATAGCTCGACATACTGTTCTTCCCCGATATCCTCCCTGATCGACCGGAC
GCAGAAGGCAATGTCATACCACTTGTCCGCCCTGCCGCTTCTCCCAAGATCAATAAAGCCACTTACTTTG
CCATCTTTCACAAAGATGTTGCTGTCTCCCAGGTCGCCGTGGGAAAAGACAAGTTCCTCTTCGGGCTTTT
CCGTCTTTAAAAAATCATACAGCTCGCGCGGATCTTTAAATGGAGTGTCCTCTTCCCAGTTTTCGCAATC
CACATCGGCCAGATCGTTATTCAGTAAGTAATCCAATTCGGCTAAGCGGCTGTCTAAGCTATTCGTATAG
GGACAATCCGATATGTCGATGGAGTGAAAGAGCCTGATGCACTCCGCATACAGCTCGATAATCTTTTCAG
GGCTTTGTTCATCTTCATACTCTTCCGAGCAAAGGACGCCATCGGCCTCACTCATGAGCAGATTGCTCCA
GCCATCATGCCGTTCAAAGTGCAGGACCTTTGGAACAGGCAGCTTTCCTTCCAGCCATAGCATCATGTCC
TTTTCCCGTTCCACATCATAGGTGGTCCCTTTATACCGGCTGTCCGTCATTTTTAAATATAGGTTTTCAT
TTTCTCCCACCAGCTTATATACCTTAGCAGGAGACATTCCTTCCGTATCTTTTACGCAGCGGTATTTTTC
GATCAGTTTTTTCAATTCCGGTGATATTCTCATTTTAGCCATACTCTTCCTTTTTCAATATTATTGAAGC
ATTTATCAGGGTTATTGTCTCATGAGCGGATACATATTTGAATGTATTTAGAAAAATAAACAAATAGGGG
TTCCGCGCACGAATTGGCCAGCGCTGCCATTTTTGGGGTGAGGCCGTTCGCGGCCGAGGGGCGCAGCCCC
TGGGGGGATGGGAGCTCGGTGCCTTGATGTGGGCGCCGGCGGTCGAGTGGCGACGGCGCGGCTTGTCCGC
GCCCTGGTAGATTGCCTGGCCGTAGGCCAGCCATTTTTGAGCGGCCAGCGGCCGCGATAGGCCGACGCGA
AGCGGCGGGGCGTAGGGAGCGCAGCGACCGAAGGGTAGGCGCTTTTTGCAGCTCTTCGGCTGTGCGCTGG
CCAGACAGTTATGCACAGGCCAGGCGGGTTTTAAGAGTTTTAATAAGTTTTAAAGAGTTTTAGGCGGAAA
AATCGCCTTTTTTCTCTTTTATATCAGTCACTTACATGTGTGACCGGTTCCCAATGTACGGCTTTGGGTT
CCCAATGTACGGGTTCCGGTTCCCAATGTACGGCTTTGGGTTCCCAATGTACGTGCTATCCACAGGAAAG
AAGCTTTTTCGACCTTTTTCCCCTGCTAGGGCAATTTGCCCTAGCATCTGCTCCGTACATTAGGAACCGG
CGGATGCTTCGCCCTCGATCAGGTTGCGGTAGCGCATGACTAGGATCGGGCCAGCCTGCCCCGCCTCCTC
CTTCAAATCGTACTCCGGCAGGTCATTTGACCCGATCAGCTTGCGCACGGTGAAACAGAACTTCTTGAAC
TCTCCGGCGCTGCCACTGCGTTCGTAGATCGTCTTGAACAACCATCTGGCTTCTGCCTTGCCTGCGGCGC
GGCGTGCCAGGCGGTAGAGAAAACGGCCGATGCCGGGATCGATCAAAAAGTAATCGGGGTGAACCGTCAG
CACGTCCGGGTTCTTGCCTTCTGTGATCTCGCGGTACATCCAATCAGCTAGCTCGATCTCGATGTACTCC
GGCCGCCCGGTTTCGCTCTTTACGATCTTGTAGCGGCTAATCAAGGCTTCACCCTCGGATACCGTCACCA
GGCGGCCGTTCTTGGCCTTCTTCGTACGCTGCATGGCAACGTGCGTGGTGTTTAACCGAATGCAGGTTTC
TACCAGGTCGTCTTTCTGCTTTCCGCCATCGGCTCGCCGGCAGAACTTGAGTACGTCCGCAACGTGTGGA
CGGAACACGCGGCCGGGCTTGTCTCCCTTCCCTTCCCGGTATCGGTTCATGGATTCGGTTAGATGGGAAA
CCGCCATCAGTACCAGGTCGTAATCCCACACACTGGCCATGCCGGCCGGCCCTGCGGAAACCTCTACGTG
CCCGTCTGGAAGCTCGTAGCGGATCACCTCGCCAGCTCGTCGGTCACGCTTCGACAGACGGAAAACGGCC
ACGTCCATGATGCTGCGACTATCGCGGGTGCCCACGTCATAGAGCATCGGAACGAAAAAATCTGGTTGCT
CGTCGCCCTTGGGCGGCTTCCTAATCGACGGCGCACCGGCTGCCGGCGGTTGCCGGGATTCTTTGCGGAT
TCGATCAGCGGCCGCTTGCCACGATTCACCGGGGCGTGCTTCTGCCTCGATGCGTTGCCGCTGGGCGGCC
TGCGCGGCCTTCAACTTCTCCACCAGGTCATCACCCAGCGCCGCGCCGATTTGTACCGGGCCGGATGGTT
TGCGACCGTCACGCCGATTCCTCGGGCTTGGGGGTTCCAGTGCCATTGCAGGGCCGGCAGACAACCCAGC
CGCTTACGCCTGGCCAACCGCCCGTTCCTCCACACATGGGGCATTCCACGGCGTCGGTGCCTGGTTGTTC
TTGATTTTCCATGCCGCCTCCTTTAGCCGCTAAAATTCATCTACTCATTTATTCATTTGCTCATTTACTC
TGGTAGCTGCGCGATGTATTCAGATAGCAGCTCGGTAATGGTCTTGCCTTGGCGTACCGCGTACATCTTC
AGCTTGGTGTGATCCTCCGCCGGCAACTGAAAGTTGACCCGCTTCATGGCTGGCGTGTCTGCCAGGCTGG
CCAACGTTGCAGCCTTGCTGCTGCGTGCGCTCGGACGGCCGGCACTTAGCGTGTTTGTGCTTTTGCTCAT
TTTCTCTTTACCTCATTAACTCAAATGAGTTTTGATTTAATTTCAGCGGCCAGCGCCTGGACCTCGCGGG
CAGCGTCGCCCTCGGGTTCTGATTCAAGAACGGTTGTGCCGGCGGCGGCAGTGCCTGGGTAGCTCACGCG
CTGCGTGATACGGGACTCAAGAATGGGCAGCTCGTACCCGGCCAGCGCCTCGGCAACCTCACCGCCGATG
CGCGTGCCTTTGATCGCCCGCGACACGACAAAGGCCGCTTGTAGCCTTCCATCCGTGACCTCAATGCGCT
GCTTAACCAGCTCCACCAGGTCGGCGGTGGCCCATATGTCGTAAGGGCTTGGCTGCACCGGAATCAGCAC
GAAGTCGGCTGCCTTGATCGCGGACACAGCCAAGTCCGCCGCCTGGGGCGCTCCGTCGATCACTACGAAG
TCGCGCCGGCCGATGGCCTTCACGTCGCGGTCAATCGTCGGGCGGTCGATGCCGACAACGGTTAGCGGTT
GATCTTCCCGCACGGCCGCCCAATCGCGGGCACTGCCCTGGGGATCGGAATCGACTAACAGAACATCGGC
CCCGGCGAGTTGCAGGGCGCGGGCTAGATGGGTTGCGATGGTCGTCTTGCCTGACCCGCCTTTCTGGTTA
AGTACAGCGATAACCTTCATGCGTTCCCCTTGCGTATTTGTTTATTTACTCATCGCATCATATACGCAGC
GACCGCATGACGCAAGCTGTTTTACTCAAATACACATCACCTTTTTAGACGGCGGCGCTCGGTTTCTTCA
GCGGCCAAGCTGGCCGGCCAGGCCGCCAGCTTGGCATCAGACAAACCGGCCAGGATTTCATGCAGCCGCA
CGGCTGATGGGCTGCCTGTATCGAGTGGTGATTTTGTGCCGAGCTGCCGGTCGGGGAGCTGTTGGCTGGC
TGGTGGCAGGATATATTGTGGTGTAAACAAATTGACGCTTAGACAACTTAATAACACATTGCGGACGTTT
TTAATGTACTGGGGTGGATGCAGTGGGCCCCACTCTGTGGAAGACAATGCCTGAGACCGCAGCTGGCACG
ACAGGTTTCCCGACTGGAAAGCGGGCAGTGAGCGCAACGCAATTAATGTGAGTTAGCTCACTCATTAGGC
ACCCCAGGCTTTACACTTTATGCTTCCGGCTCGTATGTTGTGTGGAATTGTGAGCGGATAACAATTTCAC
ACAGGAAACAGCTATGACCATGATTACGCCAAGCTTGCATGCCTGCAGGTCGACTCTAGAGGATCCCCGG
GTACCGAGCTCGAATTCACTGGCCGTCGTTTTACAACGTCGTGACTGGGAAAACCCTGGCGTTACCCAAC
TTAATCGCCTTGCAGCACATCCCCCTTTCGCCAGCTGGCGTAATAGCGAAGAGGCCCGCACCGATCGCCC
TTCCCAACAGTTGCGCAGCCTGAATGGCGAATGGCGCCTGATGCGGTATTTTCTCCTTACGCATCTGTGC
GGTATTTCACACCGCATATGGTGCACTCTCAGTACAATCTGCTCTGATGCCGCATAGTTAAGCCAGCCCC
GACACCCGCCAACACCCGCTGACGCGCCCTGACGGGCTTGTCTGCTCCCGGCATCCGCTTACAGACAAGC
TGTGAGGTCTCAGGGACACGAA
