>Addgene plasmid #48051 | pICH75322 | addgene partial sequence | sequence record 71125 | LB-F1 5'-gtggtgtaaacaaattgacgc-3'
ACATTGCGGACGTTTTTAATGTACTGGGGTGGATGCAGTGGGCCCCACTCTGTGGAAGACAATGCCTGAG
ACCGCAGCTGGCACGACAGGTTTCCCGACTGGAAAGCGGGCAGTGAGCGCAACGCAATTAATGTGAGTTA
GCTCACTCATTAGGCACCCCAGGCTTTACACTTTATGCTTCCGGCTCGTATGTTGTGTGGAATTGTGAGC
GGATAACAATTTCACACAGGAAACAGCTATGACCATGATTACGCCAAGCTTGCATGCCTGCAGGTCGACT
CTAGAGGATCCCCGGGTACCGAGCTCGAATTCACTGGCCGTCGTTTTACAACGTCGTGACTGGGAAAACC
CTGGCGTTACCCAACTTAATCGCCTTGCAGCACATCCCCCTTTCGCCAGCTGGCGTAATAGCGAAGAGGC
CCGCACCGATCGCCCTTCCCAACAGTTGCGCAGCCTGAATGGCGAATGGCGCCTGATGCGGTATTTTCTC
CTTACGCATCTGTGCGGTATTTCACACCGCATATGGTGCACTCTCAGTACAATCTGCTCTGATGCCGCAT
AGTTAAGCCAGCCCCGACACCCGCCAACACCCGCTGACGCGCCCTGACGGGCTTGTCTGCTCCCGGCATC
CGCTTACAGACAAGCTGTGAGGTCTCAGGGACACGAAGTGGTTTAAACTATCAGTGTTTGACAGGATATA
TTGGCGGGTAAACCTAAGAGAAAAGAGCGTTTATTAGAATAATCGGATATTTAAAAGGGCGTGAAAAGGT
TTATCCGTTCGTCCATTTGTATGTGCCAACCACAGGAACCGTAAAAAGGCCGCGTTGCTGGCGTTTTTCC
ATAGGCTCCGCCCCCCTGACGAGCATCACAAAAATCGACGCTCAAGTCAGAGGTGGCGAAACCCGACAGG
ACTATAAAGATACCAGGCGTTTCCCC
